Addgene plasmid #162278: pIR-CMV-SCN1A-Variant-1-IRES-mScarlet
Purpose: Eukaryotic expression of human SCN1A variant 1 isoform. This channel has been modified to be stably maintained in standard bacterial strains.
Depositing lab: Al George. Depositing organization: Northwestern University. Publication: Cryptic prokaryotic promoters explain instability of recombinant neuronal sodium channels in bacteria. DeKeyser JM, Thompson CH, George AL Jr. J Biol Chem. 2021 Jan-Jun;296:100298. doi: 10.1016/j.jbc.2021.100298. Epub 2021 Jan 15. PubMed 33460646.
Backbone
  Vector backbone: pIR-CMV-IRES-mScarlet
  Backbone size w/o insert (bp): 6053
  Total vector size (bp): 12216
  Vector type: Mammalian Expression
  Selectable markers: Neomycin (select with G418)
Growth in bacteria
  Bacterial resistance: Kanamycin, 50 μg/mL
  Growth temperature: 37°C
  Growth strain: DH5alpha
  Copy number: High Copy
Gene/Insert
  Gene/Insert name: SCN1A Variant 1, stabilized (alt name: Nav1.1)
  Species: H. sapiens (human)
  Insert size (bp): 6163
  Mutation: IVS intron inserted after bp2946. Silent codon changes at c.879G>A, c.T897T>C, c.900T>C, c.903T>C and 4288 T>C.
  GenBank ID: NM_001165963
  Entrez Gene: SCN1A (a.k.a. DEE6, DEE6A, DEE6B, DRVT, EIEE6, FEB3, FEB3A, FHM3, GEFSP2, HBSCI, NAC1, Nav1.1, SCN1, SMEI)
  Promoter: CMV
  Tag / fusion protein: IRES-mScarlet (C terminal on backbone)
  Cloning method: Restriction Enzyme; 5′ cloning site NotI (not destroyed); 3′ cloning site PvuI (not destroyed)
  Sequencing primers: 5′ V1-5; 3′ SV40pA-R
Terms and licenses: Academic/Nonprofit Terms; Industry Terms: Not Available to Industry
Depositor comments: The SCN1A channel cDNA has been altered to be stably maintained in standard E.coli strains at high copy under standard growth conditions. Please visit https://www.biorxiv.org/content/10.1101/2020.11.05.370429v1 for bioRxiv preprint.
How to cite: pIR-CMV-SCN1A-Variant-1-IRES-mScarlet was a gift from Al George (Addgene plasmid # 162278 ; http://n2t.net/addgene:162278 ; RRID:Addgene_162278)
