[The description below was written by a language model from this plasmid's Addgene catalogue record and pLannotate feature annotations shown in this document.]
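Description:
pIR-CMV-SCN1A-Variant-1-IRES-mScarlet is a roughly 12.2 kb mammalian expression plasmid carrying the human SCN1A variant 1 cDNA, which encodes the voltage-gated sodium channel Nav1.1, in the pIR-CMV-IRES-mScarlet backbone. It replicates in E. coli from a high-copy ColE1/pUC-type origin and is selected with kanamycin. The same Tn5 NeoR/KanR gene sits behind both a bacterial (bla) promoter and an SV40 early promoter/origin fragment, with an HSV TK polyadenylation signal, so it also allows G418 selection in mammalian cells. An f1 origin is also present.

Expression is driven by the CMV immediate early enhancer and promoter; a T3 promoter lies just upstream of the insert. The channel coding sequence is followed by an EMCV IRES and the red fluorescent protein mScarlet, then SV40-derived sequences ending in the SV40 poly(A) signal. The channel and mScarlet are therefore translated as separate proteins from one bicistronic transcript, so red fluorescence marks transfected cells without tagging the channel itself.

The distinguishing feature is that the cDNA has been engineered for stability in bacteria. Neuronal sodium channel cDNAs are prone to rearrangement during propagation, which the associated publication attributes to cryptic prokaryotic promoters. Here, a chimeric β-globin/immunoglobulin intron interrupts the coding sequence after base 2946, which is why the feature table shows SCN1A as two fragments. Several silent codon changes were also introduced. The intron is spliced out in mammalian cells to restore the intact reading frame, while the plasmid can be maintained at high copy in standard E. coli strains. The record states the purpose only as eukaryotic expression of this isoform.
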