Features (pLannotate 1.2.2; 22 found; start..end, strand, type, name):
      1..304     +  enhancer       CMV enhancer: human cytomegalovirus immediate early enhancer
    305..508     +  promoter       CMV promoter: human cytomegalovirus (CMV) immediate early promoter
    554..572     +  promoter       T3 promoter: promoter for bacteriophage T3 RNA polymerase
    585..608     +  misc_feature   MCS (fragment): pBluescript multiple cloning site
    609..3557    +  CDS            SCN1A (fragment): SCN1A_HUMAN - Also known as NAC1, SCN1. Experimental evidence at protein level: Swiss-Prot protein existence level 1. Mediates the voltage-dependent sodium ion permeability of excitable membranes. Assuming opened or closed conformations in response to the voltage difference across the membrane, the protein forms a sodium-selective channel through which Na(+) ions may pass in accordance with their electrochemical gradient. Plays a key role in brain, probably by regulating the moment when neurotransmitters are released in neurons. Involved in sensory perception of mechanical pain: activation in
   3555..3687    +  intron         chimeric intron: chimera between introns from human β-globin and immunoglobulin heavy chain genes
   3688..6768    +  CDS            SCN1A (fragment): SCN1A_HUMAN - Also known as NAC1, SCN1. Experimental evidence at protein level: Swiss-Prot protein existence level 1. Mediates the voltage-dependent sodium ion permeability of excitable membranes. Assuming opened or closed conformations in response to the voltage difference across the membrane, the protein forms a sodium-selective channel through which Na(+) ions may pass in accordance with their electrochemical gradient. Plays a key role in brain, probably by regulating the moment when neurotransmitters are released in neurons. Involved in sensory perception of mechanical pain: activation in
   6834..7406    +  misc_feature   IRES: internal ribosome entry site (IRES) of the encephalomyocarditis virus (EMCV)
   7420..8115    +  CDS            mScarlet: mScarlet is a basic (constitutively fluorescent) red fluorescent protein published in 2016, derived from synthetic construct. It has moderate acid sensitivity.
   8132..8165    +  CDS            lacZα (fragment): LacZα fragment of β-galactosidase; lacZ fragment
   8175..8230    +  intron         small t intron (fragment): SV40 (simian virus 40) small t antigen intron
   8230..8367    +  CDS            large T antigen (fragment): large T antigen from SV40 (simian virus 40)
   8390..8511    +  polyA_signal   SV40 poly(A) signal: SV40 polyadenylation signal
   8545..8973    -  rep_origin     f1 ori (sequence partly withheld): f1 bacteriophage origin of replication; arrow indicates direction of (+) strand synthesis
   9000..9102    +  promoter       AmpR promoter: bla
   9106..9302    +  promoter       SV40 promoter (fragment): SV40 enhancer and early promoter
   9296..9395    +  rep_origin     SV40 ori (fragment): SV40 origin of replication
   9444..10238   +  CDS            NeoR/KanR: aminoglycoside phosphotransferase from Tn5; aph(3')-II (or nptII); confers resistance to neomycin, kanamycin, and G418 (Geneticin®)
  10259..10411   +  CDS            ble (fragment): BLE_KLEPN - Experimental evidence at protein level: Swiss-Prot protein existence level 1. Binding protein with a strong affinity to the bleomycin family of antibiotics. Binds to CL990; an antimitotic-antibiotic compound. From Klebsiella pneumoniae.
  10470..10517   +  polyA_signal   HSV TK poly(A) signal: herpes simplex virus thymidine kinase polyadenylation signal (Cole and Stacy, 1985)
  11117..11705   +  rep_origin     ori: high-copy-number ColE1/pMB1/pBR322/pUC origin of replication
  12148..12207   +  enhancer       CMV enhancer (fragment): human cytomegalovirus immediate early enhancer
>Addgene plasmid #162278 | pIR-CMV-SCN1A-Variant-1-IRES-mScarlet | addgene full sequence | sequence record 338003 | Addgene NGS Result
CGTTACATAACTTACGGTAAATGGCCCGCCTGGCTGACCGCCCAACGACCCCCGCCCATTGACGTCAATA
ATGACGTATGTTCCCATAGTAACGCCAATAGGGACTTTCCATTGACGTCAATGGGTGGAGTATTTACGGT
AAACTGCCCACTTGGCAGTACATCAAGTGTATCATATGCCAAGTACGCCCCCTATTGACGTCAATGACGG
TAAATGGCCCGCCTGGCATTATGCCCAGTACATGACCTTATGGGACTTTCCTACTTGGCAGTACATCTAC
GTATTAGTCATCGCTATTACCATGGTGATGCGGTTTTGGCAGTACATCAATGGGCGTGGATAGCGGTTTG
ACTCACGGGGATTTCCAAGTCTCCACCCCATTGACGTCAATGGGAGTTTGTTTTGGCACCAAAATCAACG
GGACTTTCCAAAATGTCGTAACAACTCCGCCCCATTGACGCAAATGGGCGGTAGGCGTGTACGGTGGGAG
GTCTATATAAGCAGAGCTGGTTTAGTGAACCGTCAGATCCGCTAGCGATTACGCCAAGCTCGAAATTAAC
CCTCACTAAAGGGAACAAAAGCTGGAGCTCCACCGCGGTGGCGGCCGCATGGAGCAAACAGTGCTTGTAC
CACCAGGACCTGACAGCTTCAACTTCTTCACCAGAGAATCTCTTGCGGCTATTGAAAGACGCATTGCAGA
AGAAAAGGCAAAGAATCCCAAACCAGACAAAAAAGATGACGACGAAAATGGCCCAAAGCCAAATAGTGAC
TTGGAAGCTGGAAAGAACCTTCCATTTATTTATGGAGACATTCCTCCAGAGATGGTGTCAGAGCCCCTGG
AGGACCTGGACCCCTACTATATCAATAAGAAAACTTTTATAGTATTGAATAAAGGGAAGGCCATCTTCCG
GTTCAGTGCCACCTCTGCCCTGTACATTTTAACTCCCTTCAATCCTCTTAGGAAAATAGCTATTAAGATT
TTGGTACATTCATTATTCAGCATGCTAATTATGTGCACTATTTTGACAAACTGTGTGTTTATGACAATGA
GTAACCCTCCTGATTGGACAAAGAATGTAGAATACACCTTCACAGGAATATATACTTTTGAATCACTTAT
AAAAATTATTGCAAGGGGATTCTGTTTAGAAGATTTTACTTTCCTTCGGGATCCATGGAACTGGCTCGAT
TTCACTGTCATTACATTTGCGTACGTCACAGAGTTTGTGGACCTGGGCAATGTCTCGGCATTGAGAACAT
TCAGAGTTCTCCGAGCATTGAAGACGATTTCAGTCATTCCAGGCCTGAAAACCATTGTGGGAGCCCTGAT
CCAGTCTGTGAAGAAGCTCTCAGATGTAATGATCCTGACTGTGTTCTGTCTGAGCGTATTTGCTCTAATT
GGGCTGCAGCTGTTCATGGGCAACCTGAGGAATAAATGTATACAATGGCCTCCCACCAATGCTTCCTTGG
AGGAACATAGTATAGAAAAGAATATAACTGTGAACTACAACGGTACACTTATAAATGAAACTGTCTTTGA
GTTTGACTGGAAGTCATATATTCAAGATTCAAGATATCATTATTTCCTGGAGGGTTTTTTAGATGCACTA
CTATGTGGAAATAGCTCTGATGCAGGCCAATGTCCAGAGGGATATATGTGTGTGAAAGCTGGTAGAAATC
CCAATTATGGCTACACAAGCTTTGATACCTTCAGTTGGGCTTTTTTGTCCTTGTTTCGACTAATGACTCA
GGACTTCTGGGAAAATCTTTATCAACTGACATTACGTGCTGCTGGGAAAACGTACATGATATTCTTCGTA
TTGGTCATTTTCTTGGGCTCATTCTACCTAATAAATTTGATCCTGGCTGTGGTGGCCATGGCCTACGAGG
AACAGAATCAGGCCACCTTGGAAGAAGCAGAACAGAAAGAGGCCGAATTTCAGCAGATGATTGAACAGCT
TAAAAAGCAACAGGAGGCAGCTCAGCAGGCAGCAACGGCAACTGCCTCAGAACATTCCAGAGAGCCCAGT
GCAGCAGGCAGGCTCTCAGACAGCTCATCTGAAGCCTCTAAGTTGAGTTCCAAGAGTGCTAAGGAAAGAA
GAAATCGGAGGAAGAAAAGAAAACAGAAAGAGCAGTCTGGTGGGGAAGAGAAAGATGAGGATGAATTCCA
AAAATCTGAATCTGAGGACAGCATCAGGAGGAAAGGTTTTCGCTTCTCCATTGAAGGGAACCGATTGACA
TATGAAAAGAGGTACTCCTCCCCACACCAGTCTTTGTTGAGCATCCGTGGCTCCCTATTTTCACCAAGGC
GAAATAGCAGAACAAGCCTTTTCAGCTTTAGAGGGCGAGCAAAGGATGTGGGATCTGAGAACGACTTCGC
AGATGATGAGCACAGCACCTTTGAGGATAACGAGAGCCGTAGAGATTCCTTGTTTGTGCCCCGACGACAC
GGAGAGAGACGCAACAGCAACCTGAGTCAGACCAGTAGGTCATCCCGGATGCTGGCAGTGTTTCCAGCGA
ATGGGAAGATGCACAGCACTGTGGATTGCAATGGTGTGGTTTCCTTGGTTGGTGGACCTTCAGTTCCTAC
ATCGCCTGTTGGACAGCTTCTGCCAGAGGTGATAATAGATAAGCCAGCTACTGATGACAATGGAACAACC
ACTGAAACTGAAATGAGAAAGAGAAGGTCAAGTTCTTTCCACGTTTCCATGGACTTTCTAGAAGATCCTT
CCCAAAGGCAACGAGCAATGAGTATAGCCAGCATTCTAACAAATACAGTAGAAGAACTTGAAGAATCCAG
GCAGAAATGCCCACCCTGTTGGTATAAATTTTCCAACATATTCTTAATCTGGGACTGTTCTCCATATTGG
TTAAAAGTGAAACATGTTGTCAACCTGGTTGTGATGGACCCATTTGTTGACCTGGCCATCACCATCTGTA
TTGTCTTAAATACTCTTTTCATGGCCATGGAGCACTATCCAATGACGGACCATTTCAATAATGTGCTTAC
AGTAGGAAACTTGGTTTTCACTGGGATCTTTACAGCAGAAATGTTTCTGAAAATTATTGCCATGGATCCT
TACTATTATTTCCAAGAAGGCTGGAATATCTTTGACGGTTTTATTGTGACGCTTAGCCTGGTAGAACTTG
GACTCGCCAATGTGGAAGGATTATCTGTTCTCCGTTCATTTCGATTGCTGCGAGTTTTCAAGTTGGCAAA
ATCTTGGCCAACGTTAAATATGCTAATAAAGATCATCGGCAATTCCGTGGGGGCTCTGGGAAATTTAACC
CTCGTCTTGGCCATCATCGTCTTCATTTTTGCCGTGGTCGGCATGCAGCTCTTTGGTAAAAGCTACAAAG
ATTGTGTCTGCAAGATCGCCAGTGATTGTCAACTCCCACGCTGGCACATGAATGACTTCTTCCACTCCTT
CCTGATTGTGTTCCGCGTGCTGTGTGGGGAGTGGATAGAGACCATGTGGGACTGTATGGAGGTTGCTGGT
CAAGCCATGTGCCTTACTGTCTTCATGATGGTCATGGTGATTGGAAACCTAGTGGTAAGTATCAAGGTTA
CAAGACAGGTTTAAGGAGACCAATAGAAACTGGGCTTGTCGAGACAGAGAAGACTCTTGCGTTTCTGATA
GGCACCTATTGGTCTTACTGACATCCACTTTGCCTTTCTCTCCACAGGTCCTGAATCTCTTTCTGGCCTT
GCTTCTGAGCTCATTTAGTGCAGACAACCTTGCAGCCACTGATGATGATAATGAAATGAATAATCTCCAA
ATTGCTGTGGATAGGATGCACAAAGGAGTAGCTTATGTGAAAAGAAAAATATATGAATTTATTCAACAGT
CCTTCATTAGGAAACAAAAGATTTTAGATGAAATTAAACCACTTGATGATCTAAACAACAAGAAAGACAG
TTGTATGTCCAATCATACAGCAGAAATTGGGAAAGATCTTGACTATCTTAAAGATGTAAATGGAACTACA
AGTGGTATAGGAACTGGCAGCAGTGTTGAAAAATACATTATTGATGAAAGTGATTACATGTCATTCATAA
ACAACCCCAGTCTTACTGTGACTGTACCAATTGCTGTAGGAGAATCTGACTTTGAAAATTTAAACACGGA
AGACTTTAGTAGTGAATCGGATCTGGAAGAAAGCAAAGAGAAACTGAATGAAAGCAGTAGCTCATCAGAA
GGTAGCACTGTGGACATCGGCGCACCTGTAGAAGAACAGCCCGTAGTGGAACCTGAAGAAACTCTTGAAC
CAGAAGCTTGTTTCACTGAAGGCTGTGTACAAAGATTCAAGTGTTGTCAAATCAATGTGGAAGAAGGCAG
AGGAAAACAATGGTGGAACCTGAGAAGGACGTGTTTCCGAATAGTTGAACATAACTGGTTTGAGACCTTC
ATTGTTTTCATGATTCTCCTTAGTAGTGGTGCTCTGGCATTTGAAGATATATATATTGATCAGCGAAAGA
CGATTAAGACGATGTTGGAATATGCTGACAAGGTTTTCACTTACATTTTCATTCTGGAAATGCTTCTAAA
ATGGGTGGCATATGGCTATCAAACATATTTCACCAATGCCTGGTGTTGGCTGGACTTCTTAATTGTTGAT
GTTTCATTGGTCAGTTTAACAGCAAATGCCTTGGGTTACTCAGAACTTGGAGCCATCAAATCTCTCAGGA
CACTAAGAGCTCTGAGACCTCTAAGAGCCTTATCTCGATTTGAAGGGATGAGGGTGGTTGTGAATGCCCT
TTTAGGAGCAATTCCATCCATCATGAATGTGCTTCTGGTTTGTCTTATATTCTGGCTAATTTTCAGCATC
ATGGGCGTAAATTTGTTTGCTGGCAAATTCTACCACTGTATTAACACCACAACTGGTGACAGGTTCGACA
TCGAAGACGTGAATAATCATACTGATTGCCTAAAACTAATAGAAAGAAATGAGACTGCTCGATGGAAAAA
TGTGAAAGTAAACTTTGATAATGTAGGATTTGGGTATCTCTCTTTGCTTCAAGTTGCCACATTCAAAGGA
TGGATGGATATAATGTATGCAGCAGTTGATTCCAGAAATGTGGAACTCCAGCCTAAGTATGAAGAAAGTC
TGTACATGTATCTTTACTTTGTTATTTTCATCATCTTTGGGTCCTTCTTCACCTTGAACCTGTTTATTGG
TGTCATCATAGATAATTTCAACCAGCAGAAAAAGAAGTTTGGAGGTCAAGACATCTTTATGACAGAAGAA
CAGAAGAAATACTATAATGCAATGAAAAAATTAGGATCGAAAAAACCGCAAAAGCCTATACCTCGACCAG
GAAACAAATTTCAAGGAATGGTCTTTGACTTCGTAACCAGACAAGTTTTTGACATAAGCATCATGATTCT
CATCTGTCTTAACATGGTCACAATGATGGTGGAAACAGATGACCAGAGTGAATATGTGACTACCATTTTG
TCACGCATCAATCTGGTGTTCATTGTGCTATTTACTGGAGAGTGTGTACTGAAACTCATCTCTCTACGCC
ATTATTATTTTACCATTGGATGGAATATTTTTGATTTTGTGGTTGTCATTCTCTCCATTGTAGGTATGTT
TCTTGCCGAGCTGATAGAAAAGTATTTCGTGTCCCCTACCCTGTTCCGAGTGATCCGTCTTGCTAGGATT
GGCCGAATCCTACGTCTGATCAAAGGAGCAAAGGGGATCCGCACGCTGCTCTTTGCTTTGATGATGTCCC
TTCCTGCGTTGTTTAACATCGGCCTCCTACTCTTCCTAGTCATGTTCATCTACGCCATCTTTGGGATGTC
CAACTTTGCCTATGTTAAGAGGGAAGTTGGGATCGATGACATGTTCAACTTTGAGACCTTTGGCAACAGC
ATGATCTGCCTATTCCAAATTACAACCTCTGCTGGCTGGGATGGATTGCTAGCACCCATTCTCAACAGTA
AGCCACCCGACTGTGACCCTAATAAAGTTAACCCTGGAAGCTCAGTTAAGGGAGACTGTGGGAACCCATC
TGTTGGAATTTTCTTTTTTGTCAGTTACATCATCATATCCTTCCTGGTTGTGGTGAACATGTACATCGCG
GTCATCCTGGAGAACTTCAGTGTTGCTACTGAAGAAAGTGCAGAGCCTCTGAGTGAGGATGACTTTGAGA
TGTTCTATGAGGTTTGGGAGAAGTTTGATCCCGATGCAACTCAGTTCATGGAATTTGAAAAATTATCTCA
GTTTGCAGCTGCGCTTGAACCGCCTCTCAATCTGCCACAACCAAACAAACTCCAGCTCATTGCCATGGAT
TTGCCCATGGTGAGTGGTGACCGGATCCACTGTCTTGATATCTTATTTGCTTTTACAAAGCGGGTTCTAG
GAGAGAGTGGAGAGATGGATGCTCTACGAATACAGATGGAAGAGCGATTCATGGCTTCCAATCCTTCCAA
GGTCTCCTATCAGCCAATCACTACTACTTTAAAACGAAAACAAGAGGAAGTATCTGCTGTCATTATTCAG
CGTGCTTACAGACGCCACCTTTTAAAGCGAACTGTAAAACAAGCTTCCTTTACGTACAATAAAAACAAAA
TCAAAGGTGGGGCTAATCTTCTTATAAAAGAAGACATGATAATTGACAGAATAAATGAAAACTCTATTAC
AGAAAAAACTGATCTGACCATGTCCACTGCAGCTTGTCCACCTTCCTATGACCGGGTGACAAAGCCAATT
GTGGAAAAACATGAGCAAGAAGGCAAAGATGAAAAAGCCAAAGGGAAATAACGATCGCCTGCAGGAGTCA
AGGGCGAATTCGTTTATCAGGGAAAGTAAAAAGTAAGGATCCGCCCCTCTCCCTCCCCCCCCCCTAACGT
TACTGGCCGAAGCCGCTTGGAATAAGGCCGGTGTGCGTTTGTCTATATGTTATTTTCCACCATATTGCCG
TCTTTTGGCAATGTGAGGGCCCGGAAACCTGGCCCTGTCTTCTTGACGAGCATTCCTAGGGGTCTTTCCC
CTCTCGCCAAAGGAATGCAAGGTCTGTTGAATGTCGTGAAGGAAGCAGTTCCTCTGGAAGCTTCTTGAAG
ACAAACAACGTCTGTAGCGACCCTTTGCAGGCAGCGGAACCCCCCACCTGGCGACAGGTGCCTCTGCGGC
CAAAAGCCACGTGTATAAGATACACCTGCAAAGGCGGCACAACCCCAGTGCCACGTTGTGAGTTGGATAG
TTGTGGAAAGAGTCAAATGGCTCTCCTCAAGCGTATTCAACAAGGGGCTGAAGGATGCCCAGAAGGTACC
CCATTGTATGGGATCTGATCTGGGGCCTCGGTGCACATGCTTTACATGTGTTTAGTCGAGGTTAAAAAAC
GTCTAGGCCCCCCGAACCACGGGGACGTGGTTTTCCTTTGAAAAACACGATGATAATATGGCCACAACCA
TGGTGAGCAAGGGCGAGGCAGTGATCAAGGAGTTCATGCGGTTCAAGGTGCACATGGAGGGCTCCATGAA
CGGCCACGAGTTCGAGATCGAGGGCGAGGGCGAGGGCCGCCCCTACGAGGGCACCCAGACCGCCAAGCTG
AAGGTGACCAAGGGTGGCCCCCTGCCCTTCTCCTGGGACATCCTGTCCCCTCAGTTCATGTACGGCTCCA
GGGCCTTCACCAAGCACCCCGCCGACATCCCCGACTACTATAAGCAGTCCTTCCCCGAGGGCTTCAAGTG
GGAGCGCGTGATGAACTTCGAGGACGGCGGCGCCGTGACCGTGACCCAGGACACCTCCCTGGAGGACGGC
ACCCTGATCTACAAGGTGAAGCTCCGCGGCACCAACTTCCCTCCTGACGGCCCCGTAATGCAGAAGAAGA
CAATGGGCTGGGAAGCGTCCACCGAGCGGTTGTACCCCGAGGACGGCGTGCTGAAGGGCGACATTAAGAT
GGCCCTGCGCCTGAAGGACGGAGGCCGCTACCTGGCGGACTTCAAGACCACCTACAAGGCCAAGAAGCCC
GTGCAGATGCCCGGCGCCTACAACGTCGACCGCAAGTTGGACATCACCTCCCACAACGAGGACTACACCG
TGGTGGAACAGTACGAACGCTCCGAGGGCCGCCACTCCACCGGCGGCATGGACGAGCTGTACAAGTAACC
TGCAGGAATTCCCCTTCCCAACAGTTGCGCAGCCTGAATGGCGAATGGAGATCCAATTTTTAAGTGTATA
ATGTGTTAAACTACTGATTCTAATTGTTTGTGTATTTTAGATTCACAGTCCCAAGGCTCATTTCAGGCCC
CTCAGTCCTCACAGTCTGTTCATGATCATAATCAGCCATACCACATTTGTAGAGGTTTTACTTGCTTTAA
AAAACCTCCCACACCTCCCCCTGAACCTGAAACATAAAATGAATGCAATTGTTGTTGTTAACTTGTTTAT
TGCAGCTTATAATGGTTACAAATAAAGCAATAGCATCACAAATTTCACAAATAAAGCATTTTTTTCACTG
CATTCTAGTTGTGGTTTGTCCAAACTCATCAATGTATCTTAACGCGTAAATTGTAAGCGTTAATATTTTG
TTAAAATTCGCGTTAAATTTTTGTTAAATCAGCTCATTTTTTAACCAATAGGCCGAAATCGGCAAAATCC
CTTATAAATCAAAAGAATAGACCGAGATAGGGT
[37 nt withheld, positions 8644-8680]
AAAGAACGTGGACTCCAACGTCAAAGG
[49 nt withheld, positions 8708-8756]
T
[91 nt withheld, positions 8758-8848]
G
[124 nt withheld, positions 8850-8973]
CAGGTGGCACTTTTCGGGGAAATGTGCGCGGAACCCCTATTTGTTTATTTTTCTAAATACATTCAAATAT
GTATCCGCTCATGAGACAATAACCCTGATAAATGCTTCAATAATATTGAAAAAGGAAGAATCCTGAGGCG
GAAAGAACCAGCTGTGGAATGTGTGTCAGTTAGGGTGTGGAAAGTCCCCAGGCTCCCCAGCAGGCAGAAG
TATGCAAAGCATGCATCTCAATTAGTCAGCAACCAGGTGTGGAAAGTCCCCAGGCTCCCCAGCAGGCAGA
AGTATGCAAAGCATGCATCTCAATTAGTCAGCAACCATAGTCCCGCCCCATGGCTGACTAATTTTTTTTA
TTTATGCAGAGGCCGAGGCCGCCTCGGCCTCTGAGCTATTCCAGAAGTAGTGAGGAGGCTTTTTTGGAGG
CCTAGGCTTTTGCAAAGATCGATCAAGAGACAGGATGAGGATCGTTTCGCATGATTGAACAAGATGGATT
GCACGCAGGTTCTCCGGCCGCTTGGGTGGAGAGGCTATTCGGCTATGACTGGGCACAACAGACAATCGGC
TGCTCTGATGCCGCCGTGTTCCGGCTGTCAGCGCAGGGGCGCCCGGTTCTTTTTGTCAAGACCGACCTGT
CCGGTGCCCTGAATGAACTGCAAGACGAGGCAGCGCGGCTATCGTGGCTGGCCACGACGGGCGTTCCTTG
CGCAGCTGTGCTCGACGTTGTCACTGAAGCGGGAAGGGACTGGCTGCTATTGGGCGAAGTGCCGGGGCAG
GATCTCCTGTCATCTCACCTTGCTCCTGCCGAGAAAGTATCCATCATGGCTGATGCAATGCGGCGGCTGC
ATACGCTTGATCCGGCTACCTGCCCATTCGACCACCAAGCGAAACATCGCATCGAGCGAGCACGTACTCG
GATGGAAGCCGGTCTTGTCGATCAGGATGATCTGGACGAAGAACATCAGGGGCTCGCGCCAGCCGAACTG
TTCGCCAGGCTCAAGGCGAGCATGCCCGACGGCGAGGATCTCGTCGTGACCCATGGCGATGCCTGCTTGC
CGAATATCATGGTGGAAAATGGCCGCTTTTCTGGATTCATCGACTGTGGCCGGCTGGGTGTGGCGGACCG
CTATCAGGACATAGCGTTGGCTACCCGTGATATTGCTGAAGAACTTGGCGGCGAATGGGCTGACCGCTTC
CTCGTGCTTTACGGTATCGCCGCTCCCGATTCGCAGCGCATCGCCTTCTATCGCCTTCTTGACGAGTTCT
TCTGAGCGGGACTCTGGGGTTCGAAATGACCGACCAAGCGACGCCCAACCTGCCATCACGAGATTTCGAT
TCCACCGCCGCCTTCTATGAAAGGTTGGGCTTCGGAATCGTTTTCCGGGACGCCGGCTGGATGATCCTCC
AGCGCGGGGATCTCATGCTGGAGTTCTTCGCCCACCCTAGGGGGAGGCTAACTGAAACACGGAAGGAGAC
AATACCGGAAGGAACCCGCGCTATGACGGCAATAAAAAGACAGAATAAAACGCACGGTGTTGGGTCGTTT
GTTCATAAACGCGGGGTTCGGTCCCAGGGCTGGCACTCTGTCGATACCCCACTGCCTAACGCGTTTTTGT
TACTTTATAGAAGAAATTTTGAGTTTTTGTTTTTTTTTAATAAATAAATAAACATAAATAAATTGTTTGT
TGAATTTATTATTAGTATGTAAGTGTAAATATAATAAAACTTAATATCTATTCAAATTAATAAATAAACC
TCGATATACAGACCGATAAAACACATGCGTCAATTTTACGCATGATTATCTTTAACGTACGTCACAATAT
GATTATCTTTCTAGGGTTAAACGCGTTAGGCATACGCATCCACCGAGACCCCATTGGGGCCAATACGCCC
GCGTTTCTTCCTTTTCCCCACCCCACCCCCCAAGTTCGGGTGAAGGCCCAGGGCTCGCAGCCAACGTCGG
GGCGGCAGGCCCTGCCATAGCCTCAGGTTACTCATATATACTTTAGATTGATTTAAAACTTCATTTTTAA
TTTAAAAGGATCTAGGTGAAGATCCTTTTTGATAATCTCATGACCAAAATCCCTTAACGTGAGTTTTCGT
TCCACTGAGCGTCAGACCCCGTAGAAAAGATCAAAGGATCTTCTTGAGATCCTTTTTTTCTGCGCGTAAT
CTGCTGCTTGCAAACAAAAAAACCACCGCTACCAGCGGTGGTTTGTTTGCCGGATCAAGAGCTACCAACT
CTTTTTCCGAAGGTAACTGGCTTCAGCAGAGCGCAGATACCAAATACTGTTCTTCTAGTGTAGCCGTAGT
TAGGCCACCACTTCAAGAACTCTGTAGCACCGCCTACATACCTCGCTCTGCTAATCCTGTTACCAGTGGC
TGCTGCCAGTGGCGATAAGTCGTGTCTTACCGGGTTGGACTCAAGACGATAGTTACCGGATAAGGCGCAG
CGGTCGGGCTGAACGGGGGGTTCGTGCACACAGCCCAGCTTGGAGCGAACGACCTACACCGAACTGAGAT
ACCTACAGCGTGAGCTATGAGAAAGCGCCACGCTTCCCGAAGGGAGAAAGGCGGACAGGTATCCGGTAAG
CGGCAGGGTCGGAACAGGAGAGCGCACGAGGGAGCTTCCAGGGGGAAACGCCTGGTATCTTTATAGTCCT
GTCGGGTTTCGCCACCTCTGACTTGAGCGTCGATTTTTGTGATGCTCGTCAGGGGGGCGGAGCCTATGGA
AAAACGCCAGCAACGCGGCCTTTTTACGGTTCCTGGCCTTTTGCTGGCCTTTTGCTCACATGTTCTTTCC
TGCGTTATCCCCTGATTCTGTGGATAACCGTATTACCGCCATGCATTAGTTATTAATTTAACCCTAGAAA
GATAGTCTGCGTAAAATTGACGCATGCATTCTTGAAATATTGCTCTCTCTTTCTAAATAGCGCGAATCCG
TCGCTGTGCATTTAGGACATCTCAGTCGCCGCTTGGAGCTCCCGTGAGGCGTGCTTGTCAATGCGGTAAG
TGTCACTGATTTTGAACTATAACGACCGCGTGAGTCAAAATGACGCATGATTATCTTTTACGTGACTTTT
AAGATTTAACTCATACGATAATTATATTGTTATTTCATGTTCTACTTACGTGATAACTTATTATATATAT
ATTTTCTTGTTATAGATAATGCATTAGTTATTAATAGTAATCAATTACGGGGTCATTAGTTCATAGCCCA
TATATGGAGTTCCG
